Addgene plasmid #35333: pBbE1k-RFP
Depositing lab: Jay Keasling. Depositing organization: University of California, Berkeley. Publication: BglBrick vectors and datasheets: A synthetic biology platform for gene expression. Lee TS, Krupa RA, Zhang F, Hajimorad M, Holtz WJ, Prasad N, Lee SK, Keasling JD. J Biol Eng. 2011 Sep 20;5:12. 10.1186/1754-1611-5-12 PubMed 21933410.
Backbone
  Vector backbone: pBb
  Backbone size w/o insert (bp): 3528
  Vector type: Bacterial Expression, Synthetic Biology
Growth in bacteria
  Bacterial resistance: Kanamycin, 50 μg/mL
  Growth temperature: 37°C
  Growth strain: DH5alpha
  Copy number: High Copy
Gene/Insert
  Gene/Insert name: RFP (alt name: JBEI Part ID: JPUB_000099)
  Species: Synthetic
  Insert size (bp): 678
  Promoter: Trc
  Cloning method: Restriction Enzyme
  Sequencing primers: 5′ jkRFP-R (gctttggaaccgtactggaa); 3′ jkRFP-F (tggtcactacgacgctgaag)
Terms and licenses: Academic/Nonprofit Terms; Industry Terms: Not Available to Industry
Depositor comments: JBEI Part ID: JPUB_000099; Origin: colE1
How to cite: pBbE1k-RFP was a gift from Jay Keasling (Addgene plasmid # 35333 ; http://n2t.net/addgene:35333 ; RRID:Addgene_35333)
