[The description below was written by a language model from this plasmid's Addgene catalogue record and pLannotate feature annotations shown in this document.]
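Description:
pBbE1k-RFP is a bacterial expression plasmid from the BglBrick (pBb) vector family, a modular synthetic-biology platform for gene expression in E. coli. The complete sequence is 4,206 bp, consistent with a 3,528 bp backbone plus a 678 bp insert. The depositor records the origin as colE1. The feature table annotates a high-copy ColE1/pMB1-type ori, and the catalogue likewise lists the plasmid as high copy. Selection is by kanamycin, conferred by a Tn5-derived neo (nptII) gene on the reverse strand, which is followed by a lambda t0 terminator. The short tnpA fragment annotated next to it is most likely residual Tn5 sequence flanking the resistance gene rather than a functional element.

The payload is a synthetic RFP coding sequence, annotated as mRFP1, the monomeric derivative of DsRed. It is driven by the trc promoter, a strong trp/lacUV5 hybrid, with a lac operator immediately downstream. The plasmid carries its own lacI gene under the lacIq promoter, which raises repressor expression. Transcription of RFP is therefore held off until it is relieved by IPTG or lactose. The rrnB T1 and T7Te terminators sit in tandem downstream of RFP and insulate the expression unit from the origin and the marker. The small tet promoter and yciV fragments annotated between lacI and the trc promoter appear to be incidental matches and are unlikely to have any function.

In this vector series the RFP serves as a reporter for characterising the behaviour of a given combination of promoter, origin and marker. It also acts as a placeholder that can be replaced with a gene of interest by restriction-enzyme cloning.
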