Features (pLannotate 1.2.2; 13 found; start..end, strand, type, name):
      7..84      +  promoter       lacIq promoter: lacI (mutant); In the lacIq allele, a single base change in the promoter boosts expression of the lacI gene about 10-fold.
     85..1167    +  CDS            lacI: lac repressor; lacI; The lac repressor binds to the lac operator to inhibit transcription in E. coli. This inhibition can be relieved by adding lactose or isopropyl-β-D-thiogalactopyranoside (IPTG).
   1209..1226    +  promoter       tet promoter (fragment): E. coli promoter for tetracycline efflux protein gene
   1222..1323    -  CDS            yciV (fragment): RNAAM_ECOLI - Also known as trpH From Escherichia coli (strain K12).
   1399..1428    +  promoter       trc promoter: strong E. coli promoter; hybrid between the trp and lac UV5 promoters
   1436..1452    +  protein_bind   lac operator: The lac repressor binds to the lac operator to inhibit transcription in E. coli. This inhibition can be relieved by adding lactose or isopropyl-β-D-thiogalactopyranoside (IPTG). lac repressor encoded by lacI
   1493..2170    +  CDS            mRFP1: monomeric derivative of DsRed (Campbell et al., 2002)
   2203..2274    +  terminator     rrnB T1 terminator: transcription terminator T1 from the E. coli rrnB gene
   2290..2317    +  terminator     T7Te terminator: phage T7 early transcription terminator
   2475..3063    -  rep_origin     ori: high-copy-number ColE1/pMB1/pBR322/pUC origin of replication
   3151..3245    -  terminator     lambda t0 terminator: transcription terminator from phage lambda
   3279..4070    -  CDS            neo: KKA2_KLEPN - Also known as kan, nptII. Experimental evidence at protein level: Swiss-Prot protein existence level 1. Resistance to kanamycin, neomycin, paromomycin, ribostamycin, butirosin and gentamicin B. From Klebsiella pneumoniae.
   4102..4206    -  CDS            tnpA (fragment): TN5P_ECOLX - Also known as tnp. Experimental evidence at protein level: Swiss-Prot protein existence level 1. Mediates transposition of transposon Tn5 by a 'cut and paste' mechanism. First, the monomeric transposase binds the 19 bp inverted DNA repeats flanking the transposon. Then, dimerization of the DNA- bound transposase creates a synaptic DNA complex. After nicking of the first DNA strand, excision of the transposon proceeds through a series of intermediates. The transposase then mediates the insertion of the transposon at a new site by strand transfer. The activity of the wild- type tran
>Addgene plasmid #35333 | pBbE1k-RFP | depositor full sequence | sequence record 43000 | pBbE1k-RFP sequence 4206 bps
GACGTCGACACCATCGAATGGTGCAAAACCTTTCGCGGTATGGCATGATAGCGCCCGGAAGAGAGTCAAT
TCAGGGTGGTGAATGTGAAACCAGTAACGTTATACGATGTCGCAGAGTATGCCGGTGTCTCTTATCAGAC
CGTTTCCCGCGTGGTGAACCAGGCCAGCCACGTTTCTGCGAAAACGCGGGAAAAAGTGGAAGCGGCGATG
GCGGAGCTGAATTACATTCCCAACCGCGTGGCACAACAACTGGCGGGCAAACAGTCGTTGCTGATTGGCG
TTGCCACCTCCAGTCTGGCCCTGCACGCGCCGTCGCAAATTGTCGCGGCGATTAAATCTCGCGCCGATCA
ACTGGGTGCCAGCGTGGTGGTGTCGATGGTAGAACGAAGCGGCGTCGAAGCCTGTAAAGCGGCGGTGCAC
AATCTTCTCGCGCAACGCGTCAGTGGGCTGATCATTAACTATCCGCTGGATGACCAGGATGCCATTGCTG
TGGAAGCTGCCTGCACTAATGTTCCGGCGTTATTTCTTGATGTCTCTGACCAGACACCCATCAACAGTAT
TATTTTCTCCCATGAAGACGGTACGCGACTGGGCGTGGAGCATCTGGTCGCATTGGGTCACCAGCAAATC
GCGCTGTTAGCGGGCCCATTAAGTTCTGTCTCGGCGCGTCTGCGTCTGGCTGGCTGGCATAAATATCTCA
CTCGCAATCAAATTCAGCCGATAGCGGAACGGGAAGGCGACTGGAGTGCCATGTCCGGTTTTCAACAAAC
CATGCAAATGCTGAATGAGGGCATCGTTCCCACTGCGATGCTGGTTGCCAACGATCAGATGGCGCTGGGC
GCAATGCGCGCCATTACCGAGTCCGGGCTGCGCGTTGGTGCGGATATCTCGGTAGTGGGATACGACGATA
CCGAAGACAGCTCATGTTATATCCCGCCGTTAACCACCATCAAACAGGATTTTCGCCTGCTGGGGCAAAC
CAGCGTGGACCGCTTGCTGCAACTCTCTCAGGGCCAGGCGGTGAAGGGCAATCAGCTGTTGCCCGTCTCA
CTGGTGAAAAGAAAAACCACCCTGGCGCCCAATACGCAAACCGCCTCTCCCCGCGCGTTGGCCGATTCAT
TAATGCAGCTGGCACGACAGGTTTCCCGACTGGAAAGCGGGCAGTGAGCGCAACGCAATTAATGTAAGTT
AGCGCGAATTGATCTGGTTTGACAGCTTATCATCGACTGCACGGTGCACCAATGCTTCTGGCGTCAGGCA
GCCATCGGAAGCTGTGGTATGGCTGTGCAGGTCGTAAATCACTGCATAATTCGTGTCGCTCAAGGCGCAC
TCCCGTTCTGGATAATGTTTTTTGCGCCGACATCATAACGGTTCTGGCAAATATTCTGAAATGAGCTGTT
GACAATTAATCATCCGGCTCGTATAATGTGTGGAATTGTGAGCGGATAACAATTTCAGAATTCAAAAGAT
CTTTTAAGAAGGAGATATACATATGGCGAGTAGCGAAGACGTTATCAAAGAGTTCATGCGTTTCAAAGTT
CGTATGGAAGGTTCCGTTAACGGTCACGAGTTCGAAATCGAAGGTGAAGGTGAAGGTCGTCCGTACGAAG
GTACCCAGACCGCTAAACTGAAAGTTACCAAAGGTGGTCCGCTGCCGTTCGCTTGGGACATCCTGTCCCC
GCAGTTCCAGTACGGTTCCAAAGCTTACGTTAAACACCCGGCTGACATCCCGGACTACCTGAAACTGTCC
TTCCCGGAAGGTTTCAAATGGGAACGTGTTATGAACTTCGAAGACGGTGGTGTTGTTACCGTTACCCAGG
ACTCCTCCCTGCAAGACGGTGAGTTCATCTACAAAGTTAAACTGCGTGGTACCAACTTCCCGTCCGACGG
TCCGGTTATGCAGAAAAAAACCATGGGTTGGGAAGCTTCCACCGAACGTATGTACCCGGAAGACGGTGCT
CTGAAAGGTGAAATCAAAATGCGTCTGAAACTGAAAGACGGTGGTCACTACGACGCTGAAGTTAAAACCA
CCTACATGGCTAAAAAACCGGTTCAGCTGCCGGGTGCTTACAAAACCGACATCAAACTGGACATCACCTC
CCACAACGAAGACTACACCATCGTTGAACAGTACGAACGTGCTGAAGGTCGTCACTCCACCGGTGCTTAA
GGATCCAAACTCGAGTAAGGATCTCCAGGCATCAAATAAAACGAAAGGCTCAGTCGAAAGACTGGGCCTT
TCGTTTTATCTGTTGTTTGTCGGTGAACGCTCTCTACTAGAGTCACACTGGCTCACCTTCGGGTGGGCCT
TTCTGCGTTTATACCTAGGGCGTTCGGCTGCGGCGAGCGGTATCAGCTCACTCAAAGGCGGTAATACGGT
TATCCACAGAATCAGGGGATAACGCAGGAAAGAACATGTGAGCAAAAGGCCAGCAAAAGGCCAGGAACCG
TAAAAAGGCCGCGTTGCTGGCGTTTTTCCATAGGCTCCGCCCCCCTGACGAGCATCACAAAAATCGACGC
TCAAGTCAGAGGTGGCGAAACCCGACAGGACTATAAAGATACCAGGCGTTTCCCCCTGGAAGCTCCCTCG
TGCGCTCTCCTGTTCCGACCCTGCCGCTTACCGGATACCTGTCCGCCTTTCTCCCTTCGGGAAGCGTGGC
GCTTTCTCATAGCTCACGCTGTAGGTATCTCAGTTCGGTGTAGGTCGTTCGCTCCAAGCTGGGCTGTGTG
CACGAACCCCCCGTTCAGCCCGACCGCTGCGCCTTATCCGGTAACTATCGTCTTGAGTCCAACCCGGTAA
GACACGACTTATCGCCACTGGCAGCAGCCACTGGTAACAGGATTAGCAGAGCGAGGTATGTAGGCGGTGC
TACAGAGTTCTTGAAGTGGTGGCCTAACTACGGCTACACTAGAAGGACAGTATTTGGTATCTGCGCTCTG
CTGAAGCCAGTTACCTTCGGAAAAAGAGTTGGTAGCTCTTGATCCGGCAAACAAACCACCGCTGGTAGCG
GTGGTTTTTTTGTTTGCAAGCAGCAGATTACGCGCAGAAAAAAAGGATCTCAAGAAGATCCTTTGATCTT
TTCTACGGGGTCTGACGCTCAGTGGAACGAAAACTCACGTTAAGGGATTTTGGTCATGACTAGTGCTTGG
ATTCTCACCAATAAAAAACGCCCGGCGGCAACCGAGCGTTCTGAACAAATCCAGATGGAGTTCTGAGGTC
ATTACTGGATCTATCAACAGGAGTCCAAGCGAGCTCTCGAACCCCAGAGTCCCGCTCAGAAGAACTCGTC
AAGAAGGCGATAGAAGGCGATGCGCTGCGAATCGGGAGCGGCGATACCGTAAAGCACGAGGAAGCGGTCA
GCCCATTCGCCGCCAAGCTCTTCAGCAATATCACGGGTAGCCAACGCTATGTCCTGATAGCGGTCCGCCA
CACCCAGCCGGCCACAGTCGATGAATCCAGAAAAGCGGCCATTTTCCACCATGATATTCGGCAAGCAGGC
ATCGCCATGGGTCACGACGAGATCCTCGCCGTCGGGCATGCGCGCCTTGAGCCTGGCGAACAGTTCGGCT
GGCGCGAGCCCCTGATGCTCTTCGTCCAGATCATCCTGATCGACAAGACCGGCTTCCATCCGAGTACGTG
CTCGCTCGATGCGATGTTTCGCTTGGTGGTCGAATGGGCAGGTAGCCGGATCAAGCGTATGCAGCCGCCG
CATTGCATCAGCCATGATGGATACTTTCTCGGCAGGAGCAAGGTGAGATGACAGGAGATCCTGCCCCGGC
ACTTCGCCCAATAGCAGCCAGTCCCTTCCCGCTTCAGTGACAACGTCGAGCACAGCTGCGCAAGGAACGC
CCGTCGTGGCCAGCCACGATAGCCGCGCTGCCTCGTCCTGCAGTTCATTCAGGGCACCGGACAGGTCGGT
CTTGACAAAAAGAACCGGGCGCCCCTGCGCTGACAGCCGGAACACGGCGGCATCAGAGCAGCCGATTGTC
TGTTGTGCCCAGTCATAGCCGAATAGCCTCTCCACCCAAGCGGCCGGAGAACCTGCGTGCAATCCATCTT
GTTCAATCATGCGAAACGATCCTCATCCTGTCTCTTGATCAGATCATGATCCCCTGCGCCATCAGATCCT
TGGCGGCAAGAAAGCCATCCAGTTTACTTTGCAGGGCTTCCCAACCTTACCAGAGGGCGCCCCAGCTGGC
AATTCC
