>Addgene plasmid #35333 | pBbE1k-RFP | addgene partial sequence | sequence record 43669 | jkRFP-F 5'-tggtcactacgacgctgaag-3'
CAGCTGCCGGGTGCTTACAAAACCGACATCAAACTGGACATCACCTCCCACAACGAAGACTACACCATCG
TTGAACAGTACGAACGTGCTGAAGGTCGTCACTCCACCGGTGCTTAAGGATCCAAACTCGAGTAAGGATC
TCCAGGCATCAAATAAAACGAAAGGCTCAGTCGAAAGACTGGGCCTTTCGTTTTATCTGTTGTTTGTCGG
TGAACGCTCTCTACTAGAGTCACACTGGCTCACCTTCGGGTGGGCCTTTCTGCGTTTATACCTAGGGCGT
TCGGCTGCGGCGAGCGGTATCAGCTCACTCAAAGGCGGTAATACGGTTATCCACAGAATCAGGGGATAAC
GCAGGAAAGAACATGTGAGCAAAAGGCCAGCAAAAGGCCAGGAACCGTAAAAAGGCCGCGTTGCTGGCGT
TTTTCCATAGGCTCCGCCCCCCTGACGAGCATCACAAAAATCGACGCTCAAGTCAGAGGTGGCGAAACCC
GACAGGACTATAAAGATACCAGGCGTTTCCCCCTGGAAGCTCCCTCGTGCGCTCTCCTGTTCCGACCCTG
CCGCTTACCGGATACCTGTCCGCCTTTCTCCCTTCGGGAAGCGTGGCGCTTTCTCATAGCTCACGCTGTA
GGTATCTCAGTTCGGTGTAGGTCGTTCGCTCCAAGCTGGGCTGTGTGCACGAACCCCCCGTTCAGCCCGA
CCGCTGCGCCTTATCCGGTAACTATCGTCTTGAGTCCAACCCGGTAAGACACGACTTATCGCCACTGGCA
GCAGCCACTGGTAACAGGATTAGCAGAGCGAGGTATGTAGGCGGTGCTACAGAGTTCTTGAAGT
