>Addgene plasmid #35333 | pBbE1k-RFP | addgene partial sequence | sequence record 43670 | jkRFP-R 5'-gctttggaaccgtactggaa-3'
CCTTTGGTAACTTTCAGTTTAGCGGTCTGGGTACCTTCGTACGGACGACCTTCACCTTCACCTTCGATTT
CGAACTCGTGACCGTTAACGGAACCTTCCATACGAACTTTGAAACGCATGAACTCTTTGATAACGTCTTC
GCTACTCGCCATATGTATATCTCCTTCTTAAAAGATCTTTTGAATTCTGAAATTGTTATCCGCTCACAAT
TCCACACATTATACGAGCCGGATGATTAATTGTCAACAGCTCATTTCAGAATATTTGCCAGAACCGTTAT
GATGTCGGCGCAAAAAACATTATCCAGAACGGGAGTGCGCCTTGAGCGACACGAATTATGCAGTGATTTA
CGACCTGCACAGCCATACCACAGCTTCCGATGGCTGCCTGACGCCAGAAGCATTGGTGCACCGTGCAGTC
GATGATAAGCTGTCAAACCAGATCAATTCGCGCTAACTTACATTAATTGCGTTGCGCTCACTGCCCGCTT
TCCAGTCGGGAAACCTGTCGTGCCAGCTGCATTAATGAATCGGCCAACGCGCGGGGAGAGGCGGTTTGCG
TATTGGGCGCCAGGGTGGTTTTTCTTTTCACCAGTGAGACGGGCAACAGCTGATTGCCCTTCACCGCCTG
GCCCTGAGAGAGTTGCAGCAAGCGGTCCACGCTGGTTTGCCCCAGCAGGCGAAAATCCTGTTTGATGGTG
GTTAACGGCGGGATATAACATGAGCTGTCTTCGGTATCGTCGTATCCCACTACCGAGATATCCGCACCAA
CGCGCAGCCCGGACTCGGTAATGGCGCGCATTGCGCCCAGCGCCATC
